Addgene plasmid #146477: pAc5.1B-delLN-DmPABPC1-V5His6_H
Purpose: Insect Expression of DmPABPC1
Depositing lab: Elisa Izaurralde. Depositing organization: Max Planck Institute for Developmental Biology. Publication: The silencing domain of GW182 interacts with PABPC1 to promote translational repression and degradation of microRNA targets and is required for target release. Zekri L, Huntzinger E, Heimstadt S, Izaurralde E. Mol Cell Biol. 2009 Dec;29(23):6220-31. doi: 10.1128/MCB.01081-09. Epub 2009 Sep 21. PubMed 19797087.
Backbone
  Vector backbone: Unknown
  Vector type: Insect Expression
Growth in bacteria
  Bacterial resistance: Ampicillin, 100 μg/mL
  Growth temperature: 37°C
  Growth strain: DH5alpha
  Copy number: Low Copy
Gene/Insert
  Gene/Insert name: DmPABPC1
  Species: D. melanogaster (fly)
  Mutation: one non silent mutation G26S, and seven silent mutations compared to the sequence given by NCBI: NM_166265.2.
  Entrez Gene: pAbp (a.k.a. Dmel_CG5119, BABP, BcDNA:LD24412, CG16803, CG5119, Dmel\CG5119, PABP, PABP55B, PABPC1, PAbp, Pabp, anon-EST:Posey247, anon-EST:Posey249, anon-EST:fe2E5, dPABP, duo, l(2)SH1908, l(2)SH2 1908, l(2)k10109, pAB, pABP, pABp, pabp)
  Cloning method: Unknown
Terms and licenses: Academic/Nonprofit Terms; Industry Terms: Not Available to Industry
Depositor comments: Plasmids from this collection were made available to the research community and donated after the lab closed. Please note that the sequence provided by the depositing laboratory may be theoretical/predicted or based on Sanger sequencing results. There may be discrepancies between sequencing results obtained by Addgene and the depositor sequence. If an Addgene verified sequence is not available, please contact before placing your order to request that our lab fully sequence the plasmid.
How to cite: pAc5.1B-delLN-DmPABPC1-V5His6_H was a gift from Elisa Izaurralde (Addgene plasmid # 146477 ; http://n2t.net/addgene:146477 ; RRID:Addgene_146477)
