[The description below was written by a language model from this plasmid's Addgene catalogue record and pLannotate feature annotations shown in this document.]
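Description:
pAc5.1B-delLN-DmPABPC1-V5His6_H is a 7,239 nt insect expression plasmid for producing Drosophila melanogaster cytoplasmic poly(A)-binding protein (pAbp/PABPC1) in fly cells. The catalogue lists the backbone as unknown, although the name and the annotated parts point to a pAc5.1-type vector. The "delLN" element of the name is not explained in the record. In bacteria the plasmid is maintained through a ColE1/pUC-type origin and selected with ampicillin via the β-lactamase gene and its own promoter. The catalogue describes it as low copy, whereas the origin annotation is of a high-copy type. A fragment of a tetracycline resistance gene is also annotated but, being partial, is presumably a nonfunctional backbone remnant.

The expression cassette is driven by the Drosophila actin 5C (Ac5) promoter, a strong constitutive promoter commonly used in cultured fly cells. It is followed by the pAbp open reading frame and, shortly downstream, a V5 epitope tag. The name indicates a C-terminal V5-His6 fusion, though the His6 portion is not separately annotated in the feature table. An SV40 polyadenylation signal, with an adjacent scrap of large T antigen sequence, follows the cassette, though both are annotated on the reverse strand. Relative to the NCBI reference, the insert carries one amino acid substitution, G26S, and seven silent changes.

The tagged protein can be detected or pulled down through V5 or His6. The associated publication concerns the interaction of the GW182 silencing domain with PABPC1 in microRNA-mediated repression and target degradation, so interaction studies of this kind are the likely use. The deposited sequence may be theoretical or based on Sanger reads.
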