Features (pLannotate 1.2.2; 9 found; start..end, strand, type, name):
     56..2568    +  promoter       Ac5 promoter: Drosophila melanogaster actin 5C promoter
   2595..4496    +  CDS            pAbp: PABP_DROME - Experimental evidence at protein level: Swiss-Prot protein existence level 1. Binds the poly(A) tail of mRNA (PubMed:2125288). Since it interacts with the cap-associating translation initiation factor eIF4G, it is likely that it functions by linking Atx2 to the cap-binding complex (PubMed:28388438). Forms a complex with tyf and Atx2 which functions in adult circadian pacemaker neurons to sustain circadian rhythms likely by switching between activator and repressor modes of post-transcriptional regulation via interaction with Lsm12a or me31B, respectively (PubMed:28388438). The act
   4524..4565    +  CDS            V5 tag: epitope tag from simian virus 5
   4665..4799    -  polyA_signal   SV40 poly(A) signal: SV40 polyadenylation signal
   4822..4906    -  CDS            large T antigen (fragment): large T antigen from SV40 (simian virus 40)
   4907..5377    +  CDS            TcR (fragment): tetracycline efflux protein; tet; confers resistance to tetracycline
   5421..6009    -  rep_origin     ori: high-copy-number ColE1/pMB1/pBR322/pUC origin of replication
   6180..7040    -  CDS            AmpR: β-lactamase; bla; confers resistance to ampicillin, carbenicillin, and related antibiotics
   7041..7145    -  promoter       AmpR promoter: bla
>Addgene plasmid #146477 | pAc5.1B-delLN-DmPABPC1-V5His6_H | depositor full sequence | sequence record 288922 | Full Sequence
CTTCAAGGAATTAATTCTATATTCTAAAAACACAAATGATACTTCTAAAAAAAATCATGAATGGCATCAA
CTCTGAATCAAATCTTTGCAGATGCACCTACTTCTCATTTCCACTGTCACATCATTTTTCCAGATCTCGC
TGCCTGTTATGTGGCCCACAAACCAAGACACGTTTTATGGCCATTAAAGCTGGCTGATCGTCGCCAAACA
CCAAATACATATCAATATGTACATTCGAGAAAGAAGCGATCAAAGAAGCGTCTTCGGGCGAGTAGGAGAA
TGCGGAGGAGAAGGAGAACGAGCTGATCTAGTATCTCTCCACAATCCAATGCCAACTGACCAACTGGCCA
TATTCGGAGCAATTTGAAGCCAATTTCCATCGCCTGGCGATCGCTCCATTCTTGGCTATATGTTTTTCAC
CGTTCCCGGGGCCATTTTCAAAGACTCGTCGGTAAGATAAGATTGTGTCACTCGCTGTCTCTCTTCATTT
GTCGAAGAATGCTGAGGAATTTCGCGATGACGTCGGCGAGTATTTTGAAGAATGAGAATAATTTGTATTT
ATACGAAAATCAGTTAGTGGAATTTTCTACAAAAACATGTTATCTATAGATAATTTTGTTGCAAAATATG
TTGACTATGACAAAGATTGTATGTATATACCTTTAATGTATTCTCATTTTCTTATGTATTTATAATGGCA
ATGATGATACTGATGATATTTTAAGATGATGCCAGACCACAGGCTGATTTCTGCGTCTTTTGCCGAACGC
AGTGCATGTGCGGTTGTTGTTTTTTGGAATAGTTTCAATTTTCGGACTGTCCGCTTTGATTTCAGTTTCT
TGGCTTATTCAAAAAGCAAAGTAAAGCCAAAAAAGCGAGATGGCAATACCAAATGCGGCAAAACGGTAGT
GGAAGGAAAGGGGTGCGGGGCAGCGGAAGGAAGGGTGGGGCGGGGCGTGGCGGGGTCTGTGGCTGGGCGC
GACGTCACCGACGTTGGAGCCACTCCTTTGACCATGTGTGCGTGTGTGTATTATTCGTGTCTCGCCACTC
GCCGGTTGTTTTTTTCTTTTTATCTCGCTCTCTCTAGCGCCATCTCGTACGCATGCTCAACGCACCGCAT
GTTGCCGTGTCCTTTATGCGTCATTTTGGCTCGAAATAGGCAATTATTTAAACAAAGATTAGTCAACGAA
AACGCTAAAATAAATAAGTCTACAATATGGTTACTTATTGCCATGTGTGTGCAGCCAACGATAGCAACAA
AAGCAACAACACAGTGGCTTTCCCTCTTTCACTTTTTGTTTGCAAGCGCGTGCGAGCAAGACGGCACGAC
CGGCAAACGCAATTACGCTGACAAAGAGCAGACGAAGTTTTGGCCGAAAAACATCAAGGCGCCTGATACG
AATGCATTTGCAATAACAATTGCGATATTTAATATTGTTTATGAAGCTGTTTGACTTCAAAACACACAAA
AAAAAAAATAAAACAAATTATTTGAAAGAGAATTAGGAATCGGACAGCTTATCGTTACGGGCTAACAGCA
CACCGAGACGAAATAGCTTACCTGACGTCACAGCCTCTGGAAGAACTGCCGCCAAGCAGAGAGAGAGAGA
AAAAGAGGGAGAGCAGCTTAGACCGCATGTGCTTGTGTGTGAGGCGTCTCTCTCTTCGTCTCCTGTTTGC
GCAAACGCATAGACTGCACTGAGAAAATCGATTACCTATTTTTTATGAATGAATATTTGCACTATTACTA
TTCAAAACTATTAAGATAGCAATCACATTCAATAGCCAAATACTATACCACCTGAGCGATGCAACGAAAT
GATCAATTTGAGCAAAAATGCTGCATATTTAGGACGGCATCATTATAGAAATGCTTCTTGCTGTGTACTT
TTCTCTCGTCTGGCAGCTGTTTCGCCGTTATTGTTAAAACCGGCTTAAGTTAGGTGTGTTTTCTACGACT
AGTGATGCCCCTACTAGAAGATGTGTGTTGCACAAATGTCCCTGAATAACCAATTTGAAGTGCAGATAGC
AGTAAACGTAAGCTAATATGAATATTATTTAACTGTAATGTTTTAATATCGCTGGACATTACTAATAAAC
CCACTATAAACACATGTACATATGTATGTTTTGGCATACAATGAGTAGTTGGGGAAAAAATGTGTAAAAG
CACCGTGACCATCACAGCATAAAGATAACCAGCTGAAGTATCGAATATGAGTAACCCCCAAATTGAATCA
CATGCCGCAACTGATAGGACCCATGGAAGTACACTCTTCATGGCGATATACAAGACACACACAAGCACGA
ACACCCAGTTGCGGAGGAAATTCTCCGTAAATGAAAACCCAATCGGCGAACAATTCATACCCATATATGG
TAAAAGTTTTGAACGCGACTTGAGAGCGGAGAGCATTGCGGCTGATAAGGTTTTAGCGCTAAGCGGGCTT
TATAAAACGGGCTGCGGGACCAGTTTTCATATCACTACCGTTTGAGTTCTTGTGCTGTGTGGATACTCCT
CCCGACACAAAGCCGCTCCATCAGCCAGCAGTCGTCTAATCCAGAGACCCCGGATCGGGGTACCCAACAG
CTTGATGGCTTCTCTATACGTCGGTGATCTCCCACAGGACGTCAACGAATCGGGACTTTTTGACAAGTTC
TCGTCTGCTAGTCCAGTGCTGTCCATTCGTGTCTGCCGCGATGTGATTACCCGTCGCTCGTTGGGCTATG
CCTACGTCAACTTCCAGCAGCCAGCCGATGCTGAGCGTGCTTTGGACACCATGAACTTTGACCTGGTTCG
CAACAAGCCCATTCGCATTATGTGGTCTCAGCGTGATCCGTCTCTTCGTCGCTCCGGTGTGGGCAACGTG
TTCATCAAGAACTTAGATAGGGCCATCGACAACAAGGCAATCTACGACACTTTCTCCGCCTTCGGCAACA
TTTTAAGCTGCAAGGTAGCCACCGATGAAAAGGGCAACTCAAAGGGCTATGGATTCGTCCACTTCGAGAC
CGAGGAGGCCGCAAACACGTCCATCGACAAAGTCAATGGCATGTTGCTTAACGGCAAGAAGGTCTACGTG
GGTAAGTTCATCCCGCGCAAGGAGCGCGAGAAGGAGCTGGGCGAGAAGGCTAAGCTCTTCACCAATGTAT
ATGTGAAGAACTTCACTGAGGATTTCGACGATGAAAAACTGAAGGAATTCTTTGAGCCCTACGGCAAGAT
AACCAGCTACAAGGTCATGTCCAAGGAGGATGGCAAGAGCAAGGGCTTCGGATTCGTTGCATTCGAGACA
ACAGAGGCTGCTGAGGCGGCCGTTCAGGCTCTCAATGGCAAGGACATGGGAGAGGGCAAGTCCCTGTACG
TGGCTCGTGCCCAGAAGAAGGCCGAACGCCAGCAGGAGCTGAAGCGCAAGTTCGAGGAACTGAAGCAGAA
GCGTCACGAGTCAGTGTTCGGCGTTAACTTGTACGTTAAGAACCTGGACGACACAATCGATGACGATCGT
CTGCGCATCGCGTTCTCTCCATACGGCAACATCACATCGGCCAAGGTCATGACCGATGAGGAGGGTCGCT
CCAAGGGATTCGGCTTCGTGTGCTTCAATGCCGCAAGCGAGGCTACCTGCGCCGTCACCGAGCTGAACGG
TCGCGTCGTCGGCAGTAAGCCGTTGTACGTTGCTTTGGCCCAAAGGAAGGAGGAGCGCAAGGCTCATCTC
GCCTCGCAGTACATGCGTCACATGACCGGCATGCGTATGCAGCAGCTGGGACAGATCTACCAGCCCAACG
CGGCTAGCGGCTTCTTTGTGCCGACCCTTCCGTCAAATCAGCGTTTCTTCGGTTCCCAGGTGGCCACTCA
GATGAGAAACACACCCCGCTGGGTGCCCCAGGTGCGTCCCCCAGCAGCCATACAGGGTGTCCAGGCCGGA
GCTGCCGCTGCTGGTGGCTTCCAGGGCACAGCCGGTGCGGTGCCCACTCAGTTCCGTTCGGCTGCTGCTG
GCGCTCGCGGGGCACAGCCTCAGGTGCAGGGCACACACGCCGCCGCTGCTGCGGCTAACAACATGCGCAA
CACTGGAGCACGCGCTATTACTGGCCAGCAAACTGCAGCACCCAACATGCAGATCCCCGGAGCCCAAATC
GCTGGCGGTGCCCAGCAGCGTACTTCCAACTATAAGTACACCTCAAACATGCGTAATCCTCCAGTGCCAC
AGTTGCATCAGACCCAGCCAATTCCACAGCAATTGCAAGGAAAGAATTCTGAGAAGCTCATTGCCTCGTT
GCTGGCCAACGCCAAGCCGCAGGAGCAGAAACAGATCCTGGGCGAGCGTCTGTATCCGATGATTGAACAT
ATGCACGCCAATTTGGCTGGTAAGATCACCGGCATGTTGTTGGAGATCGAAAACTCTGAGCTCTTGCACA
TGATCGAGGATCAGGAGGCCCTTAAGGCCAAGGTGGAGGAGGCTGTGGCCGTGCTTCAGGTGCACCGCGT
CACCGAGCCCGCCAACTCGAGTCTAGAGGGCCCGCGGTTCGAAGGTAAGCCTATCCCTAACCCTCTCCTC
GGTCTCGATTCTACGCGTACCGGTCATCATCACCATCACCATTGAGTTTAAACCCGCTGATCAGCCTCGA
CTGTGCCTTCTAAGGCCTGAGCTCGCTGATCAGCCTCGATCGAGGATCCAGACATGATAAGATACATTGA
TGAGTTTGGACAAACCACAACTAGAATGCAGTGAAAAAAATGCTTTATTTGTGAAATTTGTGATGCTATT
GCTTTATTTGTAACCATTATAAGCTGCAATAAACAAGTTAACAACAACAATTGCATTCATTTTATGTTTC
AGGTTCAGGGGGAGGTGTGGGAGGTTTTTTAAAGCAAGTAAAACCTCTACAAATGTGGTATGGCTGATTA
TGATCAGTCGACCGATGCCCTTGAGAGCCTTCAACCCAGTCAGCTCCTTCCGGTGGGCGCGGGGCATGAC
TATCGTCGCCGCACTTATGACTGTCTTCTTTATCATGCAACTCGTAGGACAGGTGCCGGCAGCGCTCTGG
GTCATTTTCGGCGAGGACCGCTTTCGCTGGAGCGCGACGATGATCGGCCTGTCGCTTGCGGTATTCGGAA
TCTTGCACGCCCTCGCTCAAGCCTTCGTCACTGGTCCCGCCACCAAACGTTTCGGCGAGAAGCAGGCCAT
TATCGCCGGCATGGCGGCCGACGCGCTGGGCTACGTCTTGCTGGCGTTCGCGACGCGAGGCTGGATGGCC
TTCCCCATTATGATTCTTCTCGCTTCCGGCGGCATCGGGATGCCCGCGTTGCAGGCCATGCTGTCCAGGC
AGGTAGATGACGACCATCAGGGACAGCTTCAAGGATCGCTCGCGGCTCTTACCAGCCAGCAAAAGGCCAG
GAACCGTAAAAAGGCCGCGTTGCTGGCGTTTTTCCATAGGCTCCGCCCCCCTGACGAGCATCACAAAAAT
CGACGCTCAAGTCAGAGGTGGCGAAACCCGACAGGACTATAAAGATACCAGGCGTTTCCCCCTGGAAGCT
CCCTCGTGCGCTCTCCTGTTCCGACCCTGCCGCTTACCGGATACCTGTCCGCCTTTCTCCCTTCGGGAAG
CGTGGCGCTTTCTCAATGCTCACGCTGTAGGTATCTCAGTTCGGTGTAGGTCGTTCGCTCCAAGCTGGGC
TGTGTGCACGAACCCCCCGTTCAGCCCGACCGCTGCGCCTTATCCGGTAACTATCGTCTTGAGTCCAACC
CGGTAAGACACGACTTATCGCCACTGGCAGCAGCCACTGGTAACAGGATTAGCAGAGCGAGGTATGTAGG
CGGTGCTACAGAGTTCTTGAAGTGGTGGCCTAACTACGGCTACACTAGAAGGACAGTATTTGGTATCTGC
GCTCTGCTGAAGCCAGTTACCTTCGGAAAAAGAGTTGGTAGCTCTTGATCCGGCAAACAAACCACCGCTG
GTAGCGGTGGTTTTTTTGTTTGCAAGCAGCAGATTACGCGCAGAAAAAAAGGATCTCAAGAAGATCCTTT
GATCTTTTCTACGGGGTCTGACGCTCAGTGGAACGAAAACTCACGTTAAGGGATTTTGGTCATGAGATTA
TCAAAAAGGATCTTCACCTAGATCCTTTTAAATTAAAAATGAAGTTTTAAATCAATCTAAAGTATATATG
AGTAAACTTGGTCTGACAGTTACCAATGCTTAATCAGTGAGGCACCTATCTCAGCGATCTGTCTATTTCG
TTCATCCATAGTTGCCTGACTCCCCGTCGTGTAGATAACTACGATACGGGAGGGCTTACCATCTGGCCCC
AGTGCTGCAATGATACCGCGAGACCCACGCTCACCGGCTCCAGATTTATCAGCAATAAACCAGCCAGCCG
GAAGGGCCGAGCGCAGAAGTGGTCCTGCAACTTTATCCGCCTCCATCCAGTCTATTAATTGTTGCCGGGA
AGCTAGAGTAAGTAGTTCGCCAGTTAATAGTTTGCGCAACGTTGTTGCCATTGCTGCAGGCATCGTGGTG
TCACGCTCGTCGTTTGGTATGGCTTCATTCAGCTCCGGTTCCCAACGATCAAGGCGAGTTACATGATCCC
CCATGTTGTGCAAAAAAGCGGTTAGCTCCTTCGGTCCTCCGATCGTTGTCAGAAGTAAGTTGGCCGCAGT
GTTATCACTCATGGTTATGGCAGCACTGCATAATTCTCTTACTGTCATGCCATCCGTAAGATGCTTTTCT
GTGACTGGTGAGTACTCAACCAAGTCATTCTGAGAATAGTGTATGCGGCGACCGAGTTGCTCTTGCCCGG
CGTCAACACGGGATAATACCGCGCCACATAGCAGAACTTTAAAAGTGCTCATCATTGGAAAACGTTCTTC
GGGGCGAAAACTCTCAAGGATCTTACCGCTGTTGAGATCCAGTTCGATGTAACCCACTCGTGCACCCAAC
TGATCTTCAGCATCTTTTACTTTCACCAGCGTTTCTGGGTGAGCAAAAACAGGAAGGCAAAATGCCGCAA
AAAAGGGAATAAGGGCGACACGGAAATGTTGAATACTCATACTCTTCCTTTTTCAATATTATTGAAGCAT
TTATCAGGGTTATTGTCTCATGAGCGGATACATATTTGAATGTATTTAGAAAAATAAACAAATAGGGGTT
CCGCGCACATTTCCCCGAAAAGTGCCACCTGACGTCTAAGAAACCATTATTATCATGACATTAACCTATA
AAAATAGGCGTATCACGAGGCCCTTTCGT
